>Addgene plasmid #71409 | pLenti-sgRNA | addgene full sequence | sequence record 322475 | Addgene NGS Result
CGAACGACCTACACCGAACTGAGATACCTACAGCGTGAGCTATGAGAAAGCGCCACGCTTCCCGAAGGGA
GAAAGGCGGACAGGTATCCGGTAAGCGGCAGGGTCGGAACAGGAGAGCGCACGAGGGAGCTTCCAGGGGG
AAACGCCTGGTATCTTTATAGTCCTGTCGGGTTTCGCCACCTCTGACTTGAGCGTCGATTTTTGTGATGC
TCGTCAGGGGGGCGGAGCCTATGGAAAAACGCCAGCAACGCGGCCTTTTTACGGTTCCTGGCCTTTTGCT
GGCCTTTTGCTCACATGTTCTTTCCTGCGTTATCCCCTGATTCTGTGGATAACCGTATTACCGCCTTTGA
GTGAGCTGATACCGCTCGCCGCAGCCGAACGACCGAGCGCAGCGAGTCAGTGAGCGAGGAAGCGGAAGAG
CGCCCAATACGCAAACCGCCTCTCCCCGCGCGTTGGCCGATTCATTAATGCAGCTGGCACGACAGGTTTC
CCGACTGGAAAGCGGGCAGTGAGCGCAACGCAATTAATGTGAGTTAGCTCACTCATTAGGCACCCCAGGC
TTTACACTTTATGCTTCCGGCTCGTATGTTGTGTGGAATTGTGAGCGGATAACAATTTCACACAGGAAAC
AGCTATGACCATGATTACGCCAAGCGCGCAATTAACCCTCACTAAAGGGAACAAAAGCTGGAGCTGCAAG
CTTAATGTAGTCTTATGCAATACTCTTGTAGTCTTGCAACATGGTAACGATGAGTTAGCAACATGCCTTA
CAAGGAGAGAAAAAGCACCGTGCATGCCGATTGGTGGAAGTAAGGTGGTACGATCGTGCCTTATTAGGAA
GGCAACAGACGGGTCTGACATGGATTGGACGAACCACTGAATTGCCGCATTGCAGAGATATTGTATTTAA
GTGCCTAGCTCGATACATAAACGGGTCTCTCTGGTTAGACCAGATCTGAGCCTGGGAGCTCTCTGGCTAA
CTAGGGAACCCACTGCTTAAGCCTCAATAAAGCTTGCCTTGAGTGCTTCAAGTAGTGTGTGCCCGTCTGT
TGTGTGACTCTGGTAACTAGAGATCCCTCAGACCCTTTTAGTCAGTGTGGAAAATCTCTAGCAGTGGCGC
CCGAACAGGGACTTGAAAGCGAAAGGGAAACCAGAGGAGCTCTCTCGACGCAGGACTCGGCTTGCTGAAG
CGCGCACGGCAAGAGGCGAGGGGCGGCGACTGGTGAGTACGCCAAAAATTTTGACTAGCGGAGGCTAGAA
GGAGAGAGATGGGTGCGAGAGCGTCAGTATTAAGCGGGGGAGAATTAGATCGCGATGGGAAAAAATTCGG
TTAAGGCCAGGGGGAAAGAAAAAATATAAATTAAAACATATAGTATGGGCAAGCAGGGAGCTAGAACGAT
TCGCAGTTAATCCTGGCCTGTTAGAAACATCAGAAGGCTGTAGACAAATACTGGGACAGCTACAACCATC
CCTTCAGACAGGATCAGAAGAACTTAGATCATTATATAATACAGTAGCAACCCTCTATTGTGTGCATCAA
AGGATAGAGATAAAAGACACCAAGGAAGCTTTAGACAAGATAGAGGAAGAGCAAAACAAAAGTAAGACCA
CCGCACAGCAAGCGGCCGCTGATCTTCAGACCTGGAGGAGGAGATATGAGGGACAATTGGAGAAGTGAAT
TATATAAATATAAAGTAGTAAAAATTGAACCATTAGGAGTAGCACCCACCAAGGCAAAGAGAAGAGTGGT
GCAGAGAGAAAAAAGAGCAGTGGGAATAGGAGCTTTGTTCCTTGGGTTCTTGGGAGCAGCAGGAAGCACT
ATGGGCGCAGCGTCAATGACGCTGACGGTACAGGCCAGACAATTATTGTCTGGTATAGTGCAGCAGCAGA
ACAATTTGCTGAGGGCTATTGAGGCGCAACAGCATCTGTTGCAACTCACAGTCTGGGGCATCAAGCAGCT
CCAGGCAAGAATCCTGGCTGTGGAAAGATACCTAAAGGATCAACAGCTCCTGGGGATTTGGGGTTGCTCT
GGAAAACTCATTTGCACCACTGCTGTGCCTTGGAATGCTAGTTGGAGTAATAAATCTCTGGAACAGATTT
GGAATCACACGACCTGGATGGAGTGGGACAGAGAAATTAACAATTACACAAGCTTAATACACTCCTTAAT
TGAAGAATCGCAAAACCAGCAAGAAAAGAATGAACAAGAATTATTGGAATTAGATAAATGGGCAAGTTTG
TGGAATTGGTTTAACATAACAAATTGGCTGTGGTATATAAAATTATTCATAATGATAGTAGGAGGCTTGG
TAGGTTTAAGAATAGTTTTTGCTGTACTTTCTATAGTGAATAGAGTTAGGCAGGGATATTCACCATTATC
GTTTCAGACCCACCTCCCAACCCCGAGGGGACCCAGAGAGGGCCTATTTCCCATGATTCCTTCATATTTG
CATATACGATACAAGGCTGTTAGAGAGATAATTAGAATTAATTTGACTGTAAACACAAAGATATTAGTAC
AAAATACGTGACGTAGAAAGTAATAATTTCTTGGGTAGTTTGCAGTTTTAAAATTATGTTTTAAAATGGA
CTATCATATGCTTACCGTAACTTGAAAGTATTTCGATTTCTTGGCTTTATATATCTTGTGGAAAGGACGA
AACACCGGAGACGGTTGTAAATGAGCACACAAAATACACATGCTAAAATATTATATTCTATGACCTTTAT
AAAATCAACCAAAATCTTCTTTTTAATAACTTTAGTATCAATAATTAGAATTTTTATGTTCCTTTTTGCA
AACTTTTAATAAAAATGAGCAAAATAAAAAAACGCTAGTTTTAGTAACTCGCGTTGTTTTCTTCACCTTT
AATAATAGCTACTCCACCACTTGTTCCTAAGCGGTCAGCTCCTGCTTCAATCATTTTTTGAGCATCTTCA
AATGTTCTAACTCCACCAGCTGCTTTAACTAAAGCATTGTCTTTAACAACTGACTTCATTAGTTTAACAT
CTTCAAATGTTGCACCTGATTTTGAAAATCCTGTTGATGTTTTAACAAATTCTAATCCAGCTTCAACAGC
TATTTCACAAGCTTTCATGATTTCTTCTTTTGTTAATAAACAATTTTCCATAATACATTTAACAACATGT
GATCCAGCTGCTTTTTTTACAGCTTTCATGTCTTCTAAAACTAATTCATAATTTTTGTCTTTTAATGCAC
CAATATTTAATACCATATCAATTTCTGTTGCACCATCTTTAATTGCTTCAGAAACTTCGAATGCTTTTGT
AGCTGTTGTGCATGCACCTAGAGGAAAACCTACAACATTTGTTATTCCTACATTTGTGCCTTTTAATAAT
TCTTTACAATAGCTTGTTCAATATGAATTAACACAAACTGTTGCAAAATCAAATTCAATTGCTTCATCAC
ATAATTGTTTAATTTCAGCTTTCGTAGCATCTTGTTTTAATAATGTGTGATCTATATATTTGTTTAGTTT
CATTTTTTCTCCTATATATTCATTTTTAATTTTAATTCTTTAATAATTTCGTCTACTTTAACTTTAGCGT
TTTGAACAGATTCACCAACACCTATAAAATAAATTTTTAGTTTAGGTTCAGTTCCACTTGGGCGAACAGC
AAATCATGACTTATCTTCTAAATAAAATTTTAGTAAGTCTTGTCCTGGCATATTATACATTCCATCGATG
TAGTCTTCAACATTAACAACTTTAAGTCCAGCAATTTGAGTTAAGGGTGTTGCTCTCAATGATTTCATTA
ATGGTTCAATTTTTAATTTCTTTTCTTCTGGTTTAAAATTCAAGTTTAAAGTGAAAGTGTAATATGCACC
CATTTCTTTAAATAAATCTTCTAAATAGTCTACTAATGTTTTATTTTGTTTTTTATAAAATCAAGCAGCC
TCTGCTATTAATATAGAAGCTTGTATTCCATCTTTATCTCTAGCTGAGTCATCAATTACATATCCATAAC
TTTCTTCATAAGCAAAAACAAAATTTAATCCGTTATCTTCTTCTTTAGCAATTTCTCTACCCATTCATTT
AAATCCAGTTAAAGTTTTTACAATATTAACTCCATATTTTTCATGAGCGATTCTATCACCCAAATCACTT
GTTACAAAACTTGAATATAGAGCCGGATTTTTTGGAATGCTATTTAAGCGTTTTAGATTTGATAATTTTC
AATCAATTAAAATTGGTCCTGTTTGATTTCCATCTAATCTTACAAAATGACCATCATGTTTTATTGCCAT
TCCAAATCTGTCAGCATCTGGGTCATTCATAATAATAATATCTGCATCATGTTTAATACCATATTCAAGC
GGTATTTTTCATGCAGGATCAAATTCTGGATTTGGATTTACAACATTTTTAAATGTTTCATCTTCAAATG
CATGCTCTTCAACCTCAATAACGTTATATCCTGATTCACGTAATATTTTTGGGGTAAATTTAGTTCCTGT
TCCATTAACTGCGCTAAAAATAATTTTTAAATCTTTTTTAGCTTCTTGCTCTTTTTTGTACGTCTCTGTT
TTAGAGCTAGAAATAGCAAGTTAAAATAAGGCTAGTCCGTTATCAACTTGAAAAAGTGGCACCGAGTCGG
TGCTTTTTTGAATTCTAGATCTTGAGACAAATGGCAGTATTCATCCACAATTTTAAAAGAAAAGGGGGGA
TTGGGGGGTACAGTGCAGGGGAAAGAATAGTAGACATAATAGCAACAGACATACAAACTAAAGAATTACA
AAAACAAATTACAAAAATTCAAAATTTTCGGGTTTATTACAGGGACAGCAGAGATCCACTTTGGCGCCGG
CTCGAGTGGCTCCGGTGCCCGTCAGTGGGCAGAGCGCACATCGCCCACAGTCCCCGAGAAGTTGGGGGGA
GGGGTCGGCAATTGAACCGGTGCCTAGAGAAGGTGGCGCGGGGTAAACTGGGAAAGTGATGTCGTGTACT
GGCTCCGCCTTTTTCCCGAGGGTGGGGGAGAACCGTATATAAGTGCAGTAGTCGCCGTGAACGTTCTTTT
TCGCAACGGGTTTGCCGCCAGAACACAGGTGTCGTGACGCGGGATCCGCCACCATGACCGAGTACAAGCC
CACGGTGCGCCTCGCCACCCGCGACGACGTCCCCAGGGCCGTACGCACCCTCGCCGCCGCGTTCGCCGAC
TACCCCGCCACGCGCCACACCGTCGATCCGGACCGCCACATCGAGCGGGTCACCGAGCTGCAAGAACTCT
TCCTCACGCGCGTCGGGCTCGACATCGGCAAGGTGTGGGTCGCGGACGACGGCGCCGCGGTGGCGGTCTG
GACCACGCCGGAGAGCGTCGAAGCGGGGGCGGTGTTCGCCGAGATCGGCCCGCGCATGGCCGAGTTGAGC
GGTTCCCGGCTGGCCGCGCAGCAACAGATGGAAGGCCTCCTGGCGCCGCACCGGCCCAAGGAGCCCGCGT
GGTTCCTGGCCACCGTCGGAGTCTCGCCCGACCACCAGGGCAAGGGTCTGGGCAGCGCCGTCGTGCTCCC
CGGAGTGGAGGCGGCCGAGCGCGCCGGGGTGCCCGCCTTCCTGGAGACCTCCGCGCCCCGCAACCTCCCC
TTCTACGAGCGGCTCGGCTTCACCGTCACCGCCGACGTCGAGGTGCCCGAAGGACCGCGCACCTGGTGCA
TGACCCGCAAGCCCGGTGCCTGAACGCGTTAAGTCGACAATCAACCTCTGGATTACAAAATTTGTGAAAG
ATTGACTGGTATTCTTAACTATGTTGCTCCTTTTACGCTATGTGGATACGCTGCTTTAATGCCTTTGTAT
CATGCTATTGCTTCCCGTATGGCTTTCATTTTCTCCTCCTTGTATAAATCCTGGTTGCTGTCTCTTTATG
AGGAGTTGTGGCCCGTTGTCAGGCAACGTGGCGTGGTGTGCACTGTGTTTGCTGACGCAACCCCCACTGG
TTGGGGCATTGCCACCACCTGTCAGCTCCTTTCCGGGACTTTCGCTTTCCCCCTCCCTATTGCCACGGCG
GAACTCATCGCCGCCTGCCTTGCCCGCTGCTGGACAGGGGCTCGGCTGTTGGGCACTGACAATTCCGTGG
TGTTGTCGGGGAAATCATCGTCCTTTCCTTGGCTGCTCGCCTGTGTTGCCACCTGGATTCTGCGCGGGAC
GTCCTTCTGCTACGTCCCTTCGGCCCTCAATCCAGCGGACCTTCCTTCCCGCGGCCTGCTGCCGGCTCTG
CGGCCTCTTCCGCGTCTTCGCCTTCGCCCTCAGACGAGTCGGATCTCCCTTTGGGCCGCCTCCCCGCGTC
GACTTTAAGACCAATGACTTACAAGGCAGCTGTAGATCTTAGCCACTTTTTAAAAGAAAAGGGGGGACTG
GAAGGGCTAATTCACTCCCAACGAAGACAAGATCTGCTTTTTGCTTGTACTGGGTCTCTCTGGTTAGACC
AGATCTGAGCCTGGGAGCTCTCTGGCTAACTAGGGAACCCACTGCTTAAGCCTCAATAAAGCTTGCCTTG
AGTGCTTCAAGTAGTGTGTGCCCGTCTGTTGTGTGACTCTGGTAACTAGAGATCCCTCAGACCCTTTTAG
TCAGTGTGGAAAATCTCTAGCAGTACGTATAGTAGTTCATGTCATCTTATTATTCAGTATTTATAACTTG
CAAAGAAATGAATATCAGAGAGTGAGAGGAACTTGTTTATTGCAGCTTATAATGGTTACAAATAAAGCAA
TAGCATCACAAATTTCACAAATAAAGCATTTTTTTCACTGCATTCTAGTTGTGGTTTGTCCAAACTCATC
AATGTATCTTATCATGTCTGGCTCTAGCTATCCCGCCCCTAACTCCGCCCATCCCGCCCCTAACTCCGCC
CAGTTCCGCCCATTCTCCGCCCCATGGCTGACTAATTTTTTTTATTTATGCAGAGGCCGAGGCCGCCTCG
GCCTCTGAGCTATTCCAGAAGTAGTGAGGAGGCTTTTTTGGAGGCCTAGGGACGTACCCAATTCGCCCTA
TAGTGAGTCGTATTACGCGCGCTCACTGGCCGTCGTTTTACAACGTCGTGACTGGGAAAACCCTGGCGTT
ACCCAACTTAATCGCCTTGCAGCACATCCCCCTTTCGCCAGCTGGCGTAATAGCGAAGAGGCCCGCACCG
ATCGCCCTTCCCAACAGTTGCGCAGCCTGAATGGCGAATGGG
[124 nt withheld, positions 7183-7306]
C
[91 nt withheld, positions 7308-7398]
A
[49 nt withheld, positions 7400-7448]
CCTTTGACGTTGGAGTCCACGTTCTTT
[37 nt withheld, positions 7476-7512]
ACCCTATCTCGGTCTATTCTTTTGATTTATAAGGGATTTTGCCGATTTCGGCCTATTGGTTAAAAAATGA
GCTGATTTAACAAAAATTTAACGCGAATTTTAACAAAATATTAACGCTTACAATTTAGGTGGCACTTTTC
GGGGAAATGTGCGCGGAACCCCTATTTGTTTATTTTTCTAAATACATTCAAATATGTATCCGCTCATGAG
ACAATAACCCTGATAAATGCTTCAATAATATTGAAAAAGGAAGAGTATGAGTATTCAACATTTCCGTGTC
GCCCTTATTCCCTTTTTTGCGGCATTTTGCCTTCCTGTTTTTGCTCACCCAGAAACGCTGGTGAAAGTAA
AAGATGCTGAAGATCAGTTGGGTGCACGAGTGGGTTACATCGAACTGGATCTCAACAGCGGTAAGATCCT
TGAGAGTTTTCGCCCCGAAGAACGTTTTCCAATGATGAGCACTTTTAAAGTTCTGCTATGTGGCGCGGTA
TTATCCCGTATTGACGCCGGGCAAGAGCAACTCGGTCGCCGCATACACTATTCTCAGAATGACTTGGTTG
AGTACTCACCAGTCACAGAAAAGCATCTTACGGATGGCATGACAGTAAGAGAATTATGCAGTGCTGCCAT
AACCATGAGTGATAACACTGCGGCCAACTTACTTCTGACAACGATCGGAGGACCGAAGGAGCTAACCGCT
TTTTTGCACAACATGGGGGATCATGTAACTCGCCTTGATCGTTGGGAACCGGAGCTGAATGAAGCCATAC
CAAACGACGAGCGTGACACCACGATGCCTGTAGCAATGGCAACAACGTTGCGCAAACTATTAACTGGCGA
ACTACTTACTCTAGCTTCCCGGCAACAATTAATAGACTGGATGGAGGCGGATAAAGTTGCAGGACCACTT
CTGCGCTCGGCCCTTCCGGCTGGCTGGTTTATTGCTGATAAATCTGGAGCCGGTGAGCGTGGGTCTCGCG
GTATCATTGCAGCACTGGGGCCAGATGGTAAGCCCTCCCGTATCGTAGTTATCTACACGACGGGGAGTCA
GGCAACTATGGATGAACGAAATAGACAGATCGCTGAGATAGGTGCCTCACTGATTAAGCATTGGTAACTG
TCAGACCAAGTTTACTCATATATACTTTAGATTGATTTAAAACTTCATTTTTAATTTAAAAGGATCTAGG
TGAAGATCCTTTTTGATAATCTCATGACCAAAATCCCTTAACGTGAGTTTTCGTTCCACTGAGCGTCAGA
CCCCGTAGAAAAGATCAAAGGATCTTCTTGAGATCCTTTTTTTCTGCGCGTAATCTGCTGCTTGCAAACA
AAAAAACCACCGCTACCAGCGGTGGTTTGTTTGCCGGATCAAGAGCTACCAACTCTTTTTCCGAAGGTAA
CTGGCTTCAGCAGAGCGCAGATACCAAATACTGTTCTTCTAGTGTAGCCGTAGTTAGGCCACCACTTCAA
GAACTCTGTAGCACCGCCTACATACCTCGCTCTGCTAATCCTGTTACCAGTGGCTGCTGCCAGTGGCGAT
AAGTCGTGTCTTACCGGGTTGGACTCAAGACGATAGTTACCGGATAAGGCGCAGCGGTCGGGCTGAACGG
GGGGTTCGTGCACACAGCCCAGCTTGGAG
Features (pLannotate 1.2.2; 28 found; start..end, strand, type, name):
    420..512     +  CDS            lacI (fragment): lac repressor; lacI; The lac repressor binds to the lac operator to inhibit transcription in E. coli. This inhibition can be relieved by adding lactose or isopropyl-β-D-thiogalactopyranoside (IPTG).
    525..546     +  protein_bind   CAP binding site: CAP binding activates transcription in the presence of cAMP. E. coli catabolite activator protein
    561..591     +  promoter       lac promoter: promoter for the E. coli lac operon
    599..615     +  protein_bind   lac operator: The lac repressor binds to the lac operator to inhibit transcription in E. coli. This inhibition can be relieved by adding lactose or isopropyl-β-D-thiogalactopyranoside (IPTG). lac repressor encoded by lacI
    660..678     +  promoter       T3 promoter: promoter for bacteriophage T3 RNA polymerase
    706..932     +  promoter       RSV promoter: Rous sarcoma virus enhancer/promoter
    933..1113    +  LTR            5' LTR (truncated): truncated 5' long terminal repeat (LTR) from HIV-1
   1160..1285    +  misc_feature   HIV-1 Ψ: packaging signal of human immunodeficiency virus type 1
   1269..1632    +  CDS            HIV-1 gag (fragment): gag protein from human immunodeficiency virus 1; gag
   1778..2011    +  misc_feature   RRE: The Rev response element (RRE) of HIV-1 allows for Rev-dependent mRNA export from the nucleus to the cytoplasm.
   2388..2414    +  CDS            Rev (fragment): human immunodeficiency virus 1 (HIV-1) Rev protein; rev; enhances nuclear export of unspliced and incompletely spliced viral mRNAs
   2418..2658    +  promoter       U6 promoter: RNA polymerase III promoter for human U6 snRNA
   2844..3503    -  CDS            deoC1: DEOC1_STAAN - Also known as dra. Experimental evidence at protein level: Swiss-Prot protein existence level 1. Catalyzes a reversible aldol reaction between acetaldehyde and D-glyceraldehyde 3-phosphate to generate 2-deoxy-D-ribose 5- phosphate. From Staphylococcus aureus (strain N315).
   4548..4623    +  misc_RNA       gRNA scaffold: guide RNA scaffold for the Streptococcus pyogenes CRISPR/Cas9 system
   4671..4788    +  misc_feature   cPPT/CTS: central polypurine tract and central termination sequence of HIV-1
   4857..5068    +  promoter       EF-1α core promoter: core promoter for human elongation factor EF-1α
   5094..5693    +  CDS            PuroR (fragment): puromycin N-acetyltransferase; pac from Streptomyces; confers resistance to puromycin
   5709..6297    +  misc_feature   WPRE: woodchuck hepatitis virus posttranscriptional regulatory element
   6348..6367    +  misc_feature   cPPT/CTS (fragment): central polypurine tract and central termination sequence of HIV-1
   6369..6602    +  LTR            3' LTR (ΔU3): self-inactivating 3' long terminal repeat (LTR) from HIV-1
   6680..6801    +  polyA_signal   SV40 poly(A) signal: SV40 polyadenylation signal
   6841..6976    +  rep_origin     SV40 ori: SV40 origin of replication
   6997..7015    -  promoter       T7 promoter: promoter for bacteriophage T7 RNA polymerase
   7023..7178    +  CDS            lacZα (fragment): LacZα fragment of β-galactosidase; lacZ fragment
   7183..7611    +  rep_origin     f1 ori (sequence partly withheld): f1 bacteriophage origin of replication; arrow indicates direction of (+) strand synthesis
   7664..7768    +  promoter       AmpR promoter: bla
   7769..8629    +  CDS            AmpR: β-lactamase; bla; confers resistance to ampicillin, carbenicillin, and related antibiotics
   8800..237     +  rep_origin     ori (across the origin): high-copy-number ColE1/pMB1/pBR322/pUC origin of replication
