[The description below was written by a language model from this plasmid's Addgene catalogue record and pLannotate feature annotations shown in this document.]
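Description:
pLenti-sgRNA is an empty lentiviral backbone of about 9.1 kb for expressing single guide RNAs in mammalian cells. It was derived from pLentiCRISPR by removing the Cas9 coding sequence, so it supplies only the guide and must be used in cells that obtain Cas9 from another source. In E. coli it is maintained through a high-copy ColE1/pUC-type origin and selected with ampicillin (AmpR/β-lactamase). An f1 origin, an SV40 origin and remnants of lac/lacZα and T3/T7 promoter sequences are also present in the plasmid backbone.

The viral portion has a third-generation, self-inactivating layout. An RSV promoter drives a truncated HIV-1 5' LTR, followed by the Ψ packaging signal with a gag fragment, the Rev response element, a cPPT/CTS element, WPRE and a ΔU3 3' LTR with a downstream SV40 polyadenylation signal. Within this frame, a human U6 RNA polymerase III promoter sits upstream of the Streptococcus pyogenes gRNA scaffold. The two are separated by a stretch of nearly 2 kb, which is consistent with a filler that is excised at the BsmBI cloning site when a guide sequence is inserted. The automated annotation assigns part of this region to a Staphylococcus aureus deoC1 reading frame on the opposite strand, and the record gives it no function. A separate cassette uses the EF-1α core promoter to express puromycin N-acetyltransferase, allowing puromycin selection of transduced cells.

The record carries no insert. The plasmid is meant as a recipient for user-chosen sgRNAs, which are packaged into lentivirus for stable delivery in CRISPR/Cas9 experiments.
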