Addgene plasmid #71409: pLenti-sgRNA
Purpose: (Empty Backbone) There is no gene/insert. It is a backbone plasmid that others can use to insert sgRNAs of interest. The cloning site for this BsmBI
Depositing lab: Eric Lander & David Sabatini. Depositing organization: Whitehead Institute for Biomedical Research.
Backbone
  Vector backbone: pLenti-CRISPR
  Backbone manufacturer: Feng Zhang
  Backbone size (bp): 9100
  Modifications to backbone: removed Cas9 from Feng Zhang's pLentiCRISPR plasmid
  Vector type: Lentiviral
  Selectable markers: Puromycin
Growth in bacteria
  Bacterial resistance: Ampicillin, 100 μg/mL
  Growth temperature: 30°C
  Growth strain: NEB Stable
  Copy number: Unknown
Gene/Insert
  Cloning method: Restriction Enzyme
Terms and licenses: Academic/Nonprofit Terms; Industry Terms: Not Available to Industry
Depositor comments: It is a lentiviral plasmid so it may be recommended to be propagated at 30°C but we typically grow at 37°C.
How to cite: pLenti-sgRNA was a gift from Eric Lander & David Sabatini (Addgene plasmid # 71409 ; http://n2t.net/addgene:71409 ; RRID:Addgene_71409)
