>Addgene plasmid #71409 | pLenti-sgRNA | addgene partial sequence | sequence record 134858 | Top_Fop 5'-TCACCATTATCGTTTCAGAC-3'
AGAGAGGGCCTATTTCCCATGATTCCTTCATATTTGCATATACGATACAAGGCTGTTAGAGAGATAATTA
GAATTAATTTGACTGTAAACACAAAGATATTAGTACAAAATACGTGACGTAGAAAGTAATAATTTCTTGG
GTAGTTTGCAGTTTTAAAATTATGTTTTAAAATGGACTATCATATGCTTACCGTAACTTGAAAGTATTTC
GATTTCTTGGCTTTATATATCTTGTGGAAAGGACGAAACACCGGAGACGGTTGTAAATGAGCACACAAAA
TACACATGCTAAAATATTATATTCTATGACCTTTATAAAATCAACCAAAATCTTCTTTTTAATAACTTTA
GTATCAATAATTAGAATTTTTATGTTCCTTTTTGCAAACTTTTAATAAAAATGAGCAAAATAAAAAAACG
CTAGTTTTAGTAACTCGCGTTGTTTTCTTCACCTTTAATAATAGCTACTCCACCACTTGTTCCTAAGCGG
TCAGCTCCTGCTTCAATCATTTTTTGAGCATCTTCAAATGTTCTAACTCCACCAGCTGCTTTAACTAAAG
CATTGTCTTTAACAACTGACTTCATTAGTTTAACATCTTCAAATGTTGCACCTGATTTTGAAAATCCTGT
TGATGTTTTAACAAATTCTAATCCAGCTTCAACAGCTATTTCACAAGCTTTCATGATTTCTTCTTTTGTT
AATAAACAATTTTCCATAATACATTTAACAACATGTGATCCAGCTGCTTTTTTTACAGCTTTCATGTCTT
CTAAAACTAATTCATAATTTTTGTCTTTTAATGCACCAATATTTAATACCATATCAATTTCTGTTGCACC
ATCTTTAATTGCTTCAGAAACTTCGAATGCTTTTGTAGCTGTTGTGCATGCAC
