>Addgene plasmid #71409 | pLenti-sgRNA | addgene partial sequence | sequence record 134860 | puro-variant-R 5'-gtgggcttgtactcggtcat-3'
CCCGTTGCGAAAAAGAACGTTCACGGCGACTACTGCACTTATATACGGTTCTCCCCCACCCTCGGGAAAA
AGGCGGAGCCAGTACACGACATCACTTTCCCAGTTTACCCCGCGCCACCTTCTCTAGGCACCGGTTCAAT
TGCCGACCCCTCCCCCCAACTTCTCGGGGACTGTGGGCGATGTGCGCTCTGCCCACTGACGGGCACCGGA
GCCACTCGAGCCGGCGCCAAAGTGGATCTCTGCTGTCCCTGTAATAAACCCGAAAATTTTGAATTTTTGT
AATTTGTTTTTGTAATTCTTTAGTTTGTATGTCTGTTGCTATTATGTCTACTATTCTTTCCCCTGCACTG
TACCCCCCAATCCCCCCTTTTCTTTTAAAATTGTGGATGAATACTGCCATTTGTCTCAAGATCTAGAATT
CAAAAAAGCACCGACTCGGTGCCACTTTTTCAAGTTGATAACGGACTAGCCTTATTTTAACTTGCTATTT
CTAGCTCTAAAACAGAGACGTACAAAAAAGAGCAAGAAGCTAAAAAAGATTTAAAAATTATTTTTAGCGC
AGTTAATGGAACAGGAACTAAATTTACCCCAAAAATATTACGTGAATCAGGATATAACGTTATTGAGGTT
GAAGAGCATGCATTTGAAGATGAAACATTTAAAAATGTTGTAAATCCAAATCCAGAATTTGATCCTGCAT
GAAAAATACCGCTTGAATATGGTATTAAACATGATGCAGATATTATTATTATGAATGACCCAGATGCTGA
CAGATTTGGAATGGCAATAAAACATGATGGTCATTTTGTAAGATTAGATGGAAATCAAACAGGACCAATT
TTAATTGATTGAAA
